Addgene plasmid #57223: PS-CFP2-Cx32-7
Purpose: Localization: Gap Junctions, Excitation: 400 / 490, Emission: 468 / 511
Depositing lab: Michael Davidson. Depositing organization: Florida State University, Tallahassee.
Backbone
  Vector backbone: PS-CFP2
  Backbone size w/o insert (bp): 4750
  Vector type: Mammalian Expression
  Selectable markers: Neomycin (select with G418)
Growth in bacteria
  Bacterial resistance: Kanamycin, 50 μg/mL
  Growth temperature: 37°C
  Growth strain: DH5alpha
  Copy number: High Copy
Gene/Insert
  Gene/Insert name: Cx32 (alt name: NM_001097642.2)
  Species: H. sapiens (human)
  Entrez Gene: GJB1 (a.k.a. CMTX, CMTX1, CX32)
  Promoter: CMV
  Tag / fusion protein: PS-CFP2
  Cloning method: Unknown
  Sequencing primers: 5′ CMV-F; 3′ SV40pA-R
Terms and licenses: Academic/Nonprofit Terms; Industry Terms
Depositor comments: . Excitation = 400 / 490; Emission = 468 / 511
How to cite: PS-CFP2-Cx32-7 was a gift from Michael Davidson (Addgene plasmid # 57223 ; http://n2t.net/addgene:57223 ; RRID:Addgene_57223)
