[The description below was written by a language model from this plasmid's Addgene catalogue record.]
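Description:
PS-CFP2-Cx32-7 is a mammalian expression plasmid built on the PS-CFP2 backbone (about 4.75 kb without the insert) that encodes human connexin 32 (Cx32, the product of the GJB1 gene) fused to the photoswitchable cyan fluorescent protein PS-CFP2. Expression of the fusion is driven by the CMV promoter, a strong constitutive promoter in most mammalian cell lines. The use of an SV40 polyA reverse sequencing primer suggests an SV40 polyadenylation signal downstream of the coding region. The plasmid is maintained at high copy in E. coli under kanamycin selection, and it carries a neomycin resistance marker so that stably transfected mammalian cells can be selected with G418. The record does not state the orientation of the tag relative to Cx32, the origin of replication, or the cloning method. The "7" in the name may refer to a linker length, but this is not explained in the record.

The construct is intended as a fluorescent localization marker for gap junctions. Connexin 32 assembles into hemichannels that dock between adjacent cells to form gap junction plaques, so the fusion labels these structures in live or fixed cells. PS-CFP2 is a photoconvertible reporter, and the two recorded spectral states (excitation/emission of 400/468 nm and 490/511 nm) correspond to its initial cyan form and the green form produced after photoswitching. This property allows a selected subpopulation of tagged connexin to be optically marked and followed over time. That makes the plasmid suitable for studying connexin trafficking, plaque assembly and turnover, as well as for general imaging of gap junctions.
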