>Addgene plasmid #57223 | PS-CFP2-Cx32-7 | depositor partial sequence | sequence record 88362 | insert sequence
GATCCGCTAGCGCTACCGGACTCAGATCTCGAGCTCAAGCTTCGAATTCCCTCTGGGAAAGGGCAGCAGC
AGCCAGGTGTGGCAGTGACAGGGAGGTGTGAATGAGGCAGGATGAACTGGACAGGTTTGTACACCTTGCT
CAGTGGCGTGAACCGGCATTCTACTGCCATTGGCCGAGTATGGCTCTCGGTCATCTTCATCTTCAGAATC
ATGGTGCTGGTGGTGGCTGCAGAGAGTGTGTGGGGTGATGAGAAATCTTCCTTCATCTGCAACACACTCC
AGCCTGGCTGCAACAGCGTTTGCTATGACCAATTCTTCCCCATCTCCCATGTGCGGCTGTGGTCCCTGCA
GCTCATCCTAGTTTCCACCCCAGCTCTCCTCGTGGCCATGCACGTGGCTCACCAGCAACACATAGAGAAG
AAAATGCTACGGCTTGAGGGCCATGGGGACCCCCTACACCTGGAGGAGGTGAAGAGGCACAAGGTCCACA
TCTCAGGGACACTGTGGTGGACCTATGTCATCAGCGTGGTGTTCCGGCTGTTGTTTGAGGCCGTCTTCAT
GTATGTCTTTTATCTGCTCTACCCTGGCTATGCCATGGTGCGGCTGGTCAAGTGCGACGTCTACCCCTGC
CCCAACACAGTGGACTGCTTCGTGTCCCGCCCCACCGAGAAAACCGTCTTCACCGTCTTCATGCTAGCTG
CCTCTGGCATCTGCATCATCCTCAATGTGGCCGAGGTGGTGTACCTCATCATCCGGGCCTGTGCCCGCCG
AGCCCAGCGCCGCTCCAATCCACCTTCCCGCAAGGGCTCGGGCTTCGGCCACCGCCTCTCACCTGAATAC
AAGCAGAATGAGATCAACAAGCTGCTGAGTGAGCAGGATGGCTCCCTGAAAGACATACTGCGCCGCAGCC
CTGGCACCGGGGCTGGGCTGGCTGAAAAGAGCGACCGCTGCTCGGCCTGCGCGGATCCACCGGTCGCCAC
CATGAGCAAGGGCGCCGAGCTGTTCACCGGCATCGTGCCCATCCTGATCGAGCTGAATGGCGATGTGAAT
GGCCACAAGTTCAGCGTGAGCGGCGAGGGCGAGGGCGATGCCACCTACGGCAAGCTGACCCTGAAGTTCA
TCTGCACCACCGGCAAGCTGCCTGTGCCCTGGCCCACCCTGGTGGCCACCCTGAGCTACGGCGTGCAGTG
CTTCTCACGCTACCCCGATCACATGAAGCAGCACGACTTCTTCAAGAGCGCCATGCCTGAGGGCTACATC
CAGGAGCGCACCATCTTCTTCGAGGATGACGGCAACTACAAGACGCGCGCCGAGGTGAAGTTCGAGGGCG
ATACCCTGGTGAGTCGCATCGAGCTGACCGGCACTGATTTCAAGGAGGATGGCAACATCCTGGGCAATAA
GATGGAGTACAACTACAACGCCACCAATGTGTACATCGTGGCCGACAAGGCCAGGAATGGCATCAAGGTG
AACTTCAAGGTCCGCCACAACATCAAGGATGGCAGCGTGCAGCTGGCCGACCACTACCAGCAGAATACCC
CCATCGGCGATGGCCCTGTGCTGCTGCCCGATAACCACTACCTGTCCACCCAGAGCGCCCTGTCCAAGGA
CCCCAACGAGAAGCGCGATCACATGATCTACCTCGAGTTCGTGACCGCCGCCGCCATCACCCACGGCATG
GATGAGCTGTACAAGTAAAGCGGCCGCGACTCTAGATCATAATCAGCCATACCACATT
