>Addgene plasmid #57223 | PS-CFP2-Cx32-7 | addgene partial sequence | sequence record 131845 | CMV-F 5'-CGCAAATGGGCGGTAGGCGTG-3'
ACCGTCAGATCCGCTAGCGCTACCGGACTCAGATCTCGAGCTCAAGCTTCGAATTCCCTCTGGGAAAGGG
CAGCAGCAGCCAGGTGTGGCAGTGACAGGGAGGTGTGAATGAGGCAGGATGAACTGGACAGGTTTGTACA
CCTTGCTCAGTGGCGTGAACCGGCATTCTACTGCCATTGGCCGAGTATGGCTCTCGGTCATCTTCATCTT
CAGAATCATGGTGCTGGTGGTGGCTGCAGAGAGTGTGTGGGGTGATGAGAAATCTTCCTTCATCTGCAAC
ACACTCCAGCCTGGCTGCAACAGCGTTTGCTATGACCAATTCTTCCCCATCTCCCATGTGCGGCTGTGGT
CCCTGCAGCTCATCCTAGTTTCCACCCCAGCTCTCCTCGTGGCCATGCACGTGGCTCACCAGCAACACAT
AGAGAAGAAAATGCTACGGCTTGAGGGCCATGGGGACCCCCTACACCTGGAGGAGGTGAAGAGGCACAAG
GTCCACATCTCAGGGACACTGTGGTGGACCTATGTCATCAGCGTGGTGTTCCGGCTGTTGTTTGAGGCCG
TCTTCATGTATGTCTTTTATCTGCTCTACCCTGGCTATGCCATGGTGCGGCTGGTCAAGTGCGACGTCTA
CCCCTGCCCCAACACAGTGGACTGCTTCGTGTCCCGCCCCACCGAGAAAACCGTCTTCACCGTCTTCATG
CTAGCTGCCTCTGGCATCTGCATCATCCTCAATGTGGCCGAGGTGGTGTACCTCATCATCCGGGCCTGTG
CCCGCCGAGCC
